>Addgene plasmid #245244 | pEF myc-SHP2(T52S)-TurboID | addgene full sequence | sequence record 487424 | Addgene NGS Result
ATTTATGCAGAGGCCGAGGCCGCCTCTGCCTCTGAGCTATTCCAGAAGTAGTGAGGAGGCTTTTTTGGAG
GCCTAGGCTTTTGCAAAAAGCTCCCGGGAGCTTGTATATCCATTTTCGGATCTGATCAGCACGTGTTGAC
AATTAATCATCGGCATAGTATATCGGCATAGTATAATACGACAAGGTGAGGAACTAAACCATGGCCAAGC
CTTTGTCTCAAGAAGAATCCACCCTCATTGAAAGAGCAACGGCTACAATCAACAGCATCCCCATCTCTGA
AGACTACAGCGTCGCCAGCGCAGCTCTCTCTAGCGACGGCCGCATCTTCACTGGTGTCAATGTATATCAT
TTTACTGGGGGACCTTGTGCAGAACTCGTGGTGCTGGGCACTGCTGCTGCTGCGGCAGCTGGCAACCTGA
CTTGTATCGTCGCGATCGGAAATGAGAACAGGGGCATCTTGAGCCCCTGCGGACGGTGCCGACAGGTGCT
TCTCGATCTGCATCCTGGGATCAAAGCCATAGTGAAGGACAGTGATGGACAGCCGACGGCAGTTGGGATT
CGTGAATTGCTGCCCTCTGGTTATGTGTGGGAGGGCTAAGCACTTCGTGGCCGAGGAGCAGGACTGACAC
GTGCTACGAGATTTCGATTCCACCGCCGCCTTCTATGAAAGGTTGGGCTTCGGAATCGTTTTCCGGGACG
CCGGCTGGATGATCCTCCAGCGCGGGGATCTCATGCTGGAGTTCTTCGCCCACCCCAACTTGTTTATTGC
AGCTTATAATGGTTACAAATAAAGCAATAGCATCACAAATTTCACAAATAAAGCATTTTTTTCACTGCAT
TCTAGTTGTGGTTTGTCCAAACTCATCAATGTATCTTATCATGTCTGTATACCGTCGACCTCTAGCTAGA
GCTTGGCGTAATCATGGTCATAGCTGTTTCCTGTGTGAAATTGTTATCCGCTCACAATTCCACACAACAT
ACGAGCCGGAAGCATAAAGTGTAAAGCCTGGGGTGCCTAATGAGTGAGCTAACTCACATTAATTGCGTTG
CGCTCACTGCCCGCTTTCCAGTCGGGAAACCTGTCGTGCCAGCTGCATTAATGAATCGGCCAACGCGCGG
GGAGAGGCGGTTTGCGTATTGGGCGCTCTTCCGCTTCCTCGCTCACTGACTCGCTGCGCTCGGTCGTTCG
GCTGCGGCGAGCGGTATCAGCTCACTCAAAGGCGGTAATACGGTTATCCACAGAATCAGGGGATAACGCA
GGAAAGAACATGTGAGCAAAAGGCCAGGAACCGTAAAAAGGCCGCGTTGCTGGCGTTTTTCCATAGGCTC
CGCCCCCCTGACGAGCATCACAAAAATCGACGCTCAAGTCAGAGGTGGCGAAACCCGACAGGACTATAAA
GATACCAGGCGTTTCCCCCTGGAAGCTCCCTCGTGCGCTCTCCTGTTCCGACCCTGCCGCTTACCGGATA
CCTGTCCGCCTTTCTCCCTTCGGGAAGCGTGGCGCTTTCTCATAGCTCACGCTGTAGGTATCTCAGTTCG
GTGTAGGTCGTTCGCTCCAAGCTGGGCTGTGTGCACGAACCCCCCGTTCAGCCCGACCGCTGCGCCTTAT
CCGGTAACTATCGTCTTGAGTCCAACCCGGTAAGACACGACTTATCGCCACTGGCAGCAGCCACTGGTAA
CAGGATTAGCAGAGCGAGGTATGTAGGCGGTGCTACAGAGTTCTTGAAGTGGTGGCCTAACTACGGCTAC
ACTAGAAGAACAGTATTTGGTATCTGCGCTCTGCTGAAGCCAGTTACCTTCGGAAAAAGAGTTGGTAGCT
CTTGATCCGGCAAACAAACCACCGCTGGTAGCGGTGGTTTTTTTGTTTGCAAGCAGCAGATTACGCGCAG
AAAAAAAGGATCTCAAGAAGATCCTTTGATCTTTTCTACGGGGTCTGACGCTCAGTGGAACGAAAACTCA
CGTTAAGGGATTTTGGTCATGAGATTATCAAAAAGGATCTTCACCTAGATCCTTTTAAATTAAAAATGAA
GTTTTAAATCAATCTAAAGTATATATGAGTAAACTTGGTCTGACAGTTACCAATGCTTAATCAGTGAGGC
ACCTATCTCAGCGATCTGTCTATTTCGTTCATCCATAGTTGCCTGACTCCCCGTCGTGTAGATAACTACG
ATACGGGAGGGCTTACCATCTGGCCCCAGTGCTGCAATGATACCGCGAGACCCACGCTCACCGGCTCCAG
ATTTATCAGCAATAAACCAGCCAGCCGGAAGGGCCGAGCGCAGAAGTGGTCCTGCAACTTTATCCGCCTC
CATCCAGTCTATTAATTGTTGCCGGGAAGCTAGAGTAAGTAGTTCGCCAGTTAATAGTTTGCGCAACGTT
GTTGCCATTGCTACAGGCATCGTGGTGTCACGCTCGTCGTTTGGTATGGCTTCATTCAGCTCCGGTTCCC
AACGATCAAGGCGAGTTACATGATCCCCCATGTTGTGCAAAAAAGCGGTTAGCTCCTTCGGTCCTCCGAT
CGTTGTCAGAAGTAAGTTGGCCGCAGTGTTATCACTCATGGTTATGGCAGCACTGCATAATTCTCTTACT
GTCATGCCATCCGTAAGATGCTTTTCTGTGACTGGTGAGTACTCAACCAAGTCATTCTGAGAATAGTGTA
TGCGGCGACCGAGTTGCTCTTGCCCGGCGTCAATACGGGATAATACCGCGCCACATAGCAGAACTTTAAA
AGTGCTCATCATTGGAAAACGTTCTTCGGGGCGAAAACTCTCAAGGATCTTACCGCTGTTGAGATCCAGT
TCGATGTAACCCACTCGTGCACCCAACTGATCTTCAGCATCTTTTACTTTCACCAGCGTTTCTGGGTGAG
CAAAAACAGGAAGGCAAAATGCCGCAAAAAAGGGAATAAGGGCGACACGGAAATGTTGAATACTCATACT
CTTCCTTTTTCAATATTATTGAAGCATTTATCAGGGTTATTGTCTCATGAGCGGATACATATTTGAATGT
ATTTAGAAAAATAAACAAATAGGGGTTCCGCGCACATTTCCCCGAAAAGTGCCACCTGACGTCGACGGAT
CGGGAGATCTCCCGATCCCCTATGGTGCACTCTCAGTACAATCTGCTCTGATGCCGCATAGTTAAGCCAG
TATCTGCTCCCTGCTTGTGTGTTGGAGGTCGCTGAGTAGTGCGCGAGCAAAATTTAAGCTACAACAAGGC
AAGGCTTGACCGACAATTGCATGAAGAATCTGCTTAGGGTTAGGCGTTTTGCGCTGCTTCGCGATGTACG
GGCCAGATATACGCGTTGACATTGATTATTGACTAGGCTTTTGCAAAAAGCTTTGCAAAGATGGATAAAG
TTTTAAACAGAGAGGAATCTTTGCAGCTAATGGACCTTCTAGGTCTTGAAAGGAGTGGGAATTGGCTCCG
GTGCCCGTCAGTGGGCAGAGCGCACATCGCCCACAGTCCCCGAGAAGTTGGGGGGAGGGGTCGGCAATTG
AACCGGTGCCTAGAGAAGGTGGCGCGGGGTAAACTGGGAAAGTGATGTCGTGTACTGGCTCCGCCTTTTT
CCCGAGGGTGGGGGAGAACCGTATATAAGTGCAGTAGTCGCCGTGAACGTTCTTTTTCGCAACGGGTTTG
CCGCCAGAACACAGGTAAGTGCCGTGTGTGGTTCCCGCGGGCCTGGCCTCTTTACGGGTTATGGCCCTTG
CGTGCCTTGAATTACTTCCACCTGGCTGCAGTACGTGATTCTTGATCCCGAGCTTCGGGTTGGAAGTGGG
TGGGAGAGTTCGAGGCCTTGCGCTTAAGGAGCCCCTTCGCCTCGTGCTTGAGTTGAGGCCTGGCCTGGGC
GCTGGGGCCGCCGCGTGCGAATCTGGTGGCACCTTCGCGCCTGTCTCGCTGCTTTCGATAAGTCTCTAGC
CATTTAAAATTTTTGATGACCTGCTGCGACGCTTTTTTTCTGGCAAGATAGTCTTGTAAATGCGGGCCAA
GATCTGCACACTGGTATTTCGGTTTTTGGGGCCGCGGGCGGCGACGGGGCCCGTGCGTCCCAGCGCACAT
GTTCGGCGAGGCGGGGCCTGCGAGCGCGGCCACCGAGAATCGGACGGGGGTAGTCTCAAGCTGGCCGGCC
TGCTCTGGTGCCTGGCCTCGCGCCGCCGTGTATCGCCCCGCCCTGGGCGGCAAGGCTGGCCCGGTCGGCA
CCAGTTGCGTGAGCGGAAAGATGGCCGCTTCCCGGCCCTGCTGCAGGGAGCTCAAAATGGAGGACGCGGC
GCTCGGGAGAGCGGGCGGGTGAGTCACCCACACAAAGGAAAAGGGCCTTTCCGTCCTCAGCCGTCGCTTC
ATGTGACTCCACGGAGTACCGGGCGCCGTCCAGGCACCTCGATTAGTTCTCGAGCTTTTGGAGTACGTCG
TCTTTAGGTTGGGGGGAGGGGTTTTATGCGATGGAGTTTCCCCACACTGAGTGGGTGGAGACTGAAGTTA
GGCCAGCTTGGCACTTGATGTAATTCTCCTTGGAATTTGCCCTTTTTGAGTTTGGATCTTGGTTCATTCT
CAAGCCTCAGACAGTGGTTCAAAGTTTTTTTCTTCCATTTCAGGTGTCGTGAGGAATTAGCTTGGTACTA
ATACGACTCACTATAGGGAGACCCAAGCTGGCTAGGTAAGCTTGGTACCGAGCTCGGATCCACTAGTCCA
GTGTGGTGGAATTCTGCAGATATCCAGCACAGTGGCGGCCGCTCGAGTCTAGAGGGCCCTTCACCATGGA
ACAAAAACTCATCTCAGAAGAGGATCTGGGAGGGCAGTCTGGGCAGATGACATCGCGGAGATGGTTTCAC
CCAAATATCACTGGTGTGGAGGCAGAAAACCTACTGTTGACAAGAGGAGTTGATGGCAGTTTTTTGGCAA
GGCCTAGTAAAAGTAACCCTGGAGACTTCACACTTTCCGTTAGAAGAAATGGAGCTGTCTCCCACATCAA
GATTCAGAACACTGGTGATTACTATGACCTGTATGGAGGGGAGAAATTTGCCACTTTGGCTGAGTTGGTC
CAGTATTACATGGAACATCACGGGCAATTAAAAGAGAAGAATGGAGATGTCATTGAGCTTAAATATCCTC
TGAACTGTGCAGATCCTACCTCTGAAAGGTGGTTTCATGGACATCTCTCTGGGAAAGAAGCAGAGAAATT
ATTAACTGAAAAAGGAAAACATGGTAGTTTTCTTGTACGAGAGAGCCAGAGCCACCCTGGAGATTTTGTT
CTTTCTGTGCGCACTGGTGATGACAAAGGGGAGAGCAATGACGGCAAGTCTAAAGTGACCCATGTTATGA
TTCGCTGTCAGGAACTGAAATACGACGTTGGTGGAGGAGAACGGTTTGATTCTTTGACAGATCTTGTGGA
ACATTATAAGAAGAATCCTATGGTGGAAACATTGGGTACAGTACTACAACTCAAGCAGCCCCTTAACACG
ACTCGTATAAATGCTGCTGAAATAGAAAGCAGAGTTCGAGAACTAAGCAAATTAGCTGAGACCACAGATA
AAGTCAAACAAGGCTTTTGGGAAGAATTTGAGACACTACAACAACAGGAGTGCAAACTTCTCTACAGCCG
AAAAGAGGGTCAAAGGCAAGAAAACAAAAACAAAAATAGATATAAAAACATCCTGCCCTTTGATCATACC
AGGGTTGTCCTACACGATGGTGATCCCAATGAGCCTGTTTCAGATTACATCAATGCAAATATCATCATGC
CTGAATTTGAAACCAAGTGCAACAATTCAAAGCCCAAAAAGAGTTACATTGCCACACAAGGCTGCCTGCA
AAACACGGTGAATGACTTTTGGCGGATGGTGTTCCAAGAAAACTCCCGAGTGATTGTCATGACAACGAAA
GAAGTGGAGAGAGGAAAGAGTAAATGTGTCAAATACTGGCCTGATGAGTATGCTCTAAAAGAATATGGCG
TCATGCGTGTTAGGAACGTCAAAGAAAGCGCCGCTCATGACTATACGCTAAGAGAACTTAAACTTTCAAA
GGTTGGACAAGGGAATACGGAGAGAACGGTCTGGCAATACCACTTTCGGACCTGGCCGGACCACGGCGTG
CCCAGCGACCCTGGGGGCGTGCTGGACTTCCTGGAGGAGGTGCACCATAAGCAGGAGAGCATCATGGATG
CAGGGCCGGTCGTGGTGCACTGCAGTGCTGGAATTGGCCGGACAGGGACGTTCATTGTGATTGATATTCT
TATTGACATCATCAGAGAGAAAGGTGTTGACTGCGATATTGACGTTCCCAAAACCATCCAGATGGTGCGG
TCTCAGAGGTCAGGGATGGTCCAGACAGAAGCACAGTACCGATTTATCTATATGGCGGTCCAGCATTATA
TTGAAACACTACAGCGCAGGATTGAAGAAGAGCAGAAAAGCAAGAGGAAAGGGCACGAATATACAAATAT
TAAGTATTCTCTAGCGGACCAGACGAGTGGAGATCAGAGCCCTCTCCCGCCTTGTACTCCAACGCCACCC
TGTGCAGAAATGAGAGAAGACAGTGCTAGAGTCTATGAAAACGTGGGCCTGATGCAACAGCAGAAAAGTT
TCAGAAAAGACAATACTGTGCCTCTGAAGCTGATCGCTCTCCTGGCTAATGGCGAGTTCCATAGTGGCGA
ACAGCTGGGAGAAACCCTGGGCATGTCCAGGGCCGCTATCAACAAGCACATTCAGACTCTGCGCGACTGG
GGCGTGGACGTGTTCACCGTGCCCGGAAAGGGCTACTCTCTGCCCGAGCCTATCCCGCTGCTGAACGCTA
AACAGATTCTGGGACAGCTGGACGGCGGGAGCGTGGCAGTCCTGCCTGTGGTCGACTCCACCAATCAGTA
CCTGCTGGATCGAATCGGCGAGCTGAAGAGTGGGGATGCTTGCATTGCAGAATATCAGCAGGCAGGGAGA
GGAAGCAGAGGGAGGAAATGGTTCTCTCCTTTTGGAGCTAACCTGTACCTGAGTATGTTTTGGCGCCTGA
AGCGGGGACCAGCAGCAATCGGCCTGGGCCCGGTCATCGGAATTGTCATGGCAGAAGCGCTGCGAAAGCT
GGGAGCAGACAAGGTGCGAGTCAAATGGCCCAATGACCTGTATCTGCAGGATAGAAAGCTGGCAGGCATC
CTGGTGGAGCTGGCCGGAATAACAGGCGATGCTGCACAGATCGTCATTGGCGCCGGGATTAACGTGGCTA
TGAGGCGCGTGGAGGAAAGCGTGGTCAATCAGGGCTGGATCACACTGCAGGAAGCAGGGATTAACCTGGA
CAGGAATACTCTGGCCGCTACGCTGATCCGAGAGCTGCGGGCAGCCCTGGAACTGTTCGAGCAGGAAGGC
CTGGCTCCATATCTGCCACGGTGGGAGAAGCTGGATAACTTCATCAATAGACCCGTGAAGCTGATCATTG
GGGACAAAGAGATTTTCGGGATTAGCCGGGGGATTGATAAACAGGGAGCCCTGCTGCTGGAACAGGACGG
AGTTATCAAACCCTGGATGGGCGGAGAAATCAGTCTGCGGTCTGCCGAAAAGCTGCAGCTGCCTCCCCTG
GAGCGCCTGACCCTGGACTAAGTTTAAACCCGCTGATCAGCCTCGACTGTGCCTTCTAGTTGCCAGCCAT
CTGTTGTTTGCCCCTCCCCCGTGCCTTCCTTGACCCTGGAAGGTGCCACTCCCACTGTCCTTTCCTAATA
AAATGAGGAAATTGCATCGCATTGTCTGAGTAGGTGTCATTCTATTCTGGGGGGTGGGGTGGGGCAGGAC
AGCAAGGGGGAGGATTGGGAAGACAATAGCAGGCATGCTGGGGATGCGGTGGGCTCTATGGCTTCTGAGG
CGGAAAGAACCAGCTGGGGCTCTAGGGGGTATCCCC
[124 nt withheld, positions 7877-8000]
C
[91 nt withheld, positions 8002-8092]
A
[49 nt withheld, positions 8094-8142]
CCTTTGACGTTGGAGTCCACGTTCTTT
[37 nt withheld, positions 8170-8206]
ACCCTATCTCGGTCTATTCTTTTGATTTATAAGGGATTTTGCCGATTTCGGCCTATTGGTTAAAAAATGA
GCTGATTTAACAAAAATTTAACGCGAATTAATTCTGTGGAATGTGTGTCAGTTAGGGTGTGGAAAGTCCC
CAGGCTCCCCAGCAGGCAGAAGTATGCAAAGCATGCATCTCAATTAGTCAGCAACCAGGTGTGGAAAGTC
CCCAGGCTCCCCAGCAGGCAGAAGTATGCAAAGCATGCATCTCAATTAGTCAGCAACCATAGTCCCGCCC
CTAACTCCGCCCATCCCGCCCCTAACTCCGCCCAGTTCCGCCCATTCTCCGCCCCATGGCTGACTAATTT
TTTTT
Features (pLannotate 1.2.2; 24 found; start..end, strand, type, name):
    135..182     +  promoter       EM7 promoter: synthetic bacterial promoter&nbsp
    201..599     +  CDS            BSD: blasticidin S deaminase; Aspergillus terreus BSD; confers resistance to blasticidin
    600..627     +  CDS            BleoR (fragment): antibiotic-binding protein; Sh ble from Streptoalloteichus hindustanus; confers resistance to bleomycin, phleomycin, and Zeocin™
    637..762     +  CDS            ble (fragment): BLE_KLEPN - Experimental evidence at protein level: Swiss-Prot protein existence level 1. Binding protein with a strong affinity to the bleomycin family of antibiotics. Binds to CL990; an antimitotic-antibiotic compound. From Klebsiella pneumoniae.
    757..878     +  polyA_signal   SV40 poly(A) signal: SV40 polyadenylation signal
    951..967     -  protein_bind   lac operator: The lac repressor binds to the lac operator to inhibit transcription in E. coli. This inhibition can be relieved by adding lactose or isopropyl-β-D-thiogalactopyranoside (IPTG). lac repressor encoded by lacI
    975..1005    -  promoter       lac promoter: promoter for the E. coli lac operon
   1020..1041    -  protein_bind   CAP binding site: CAP binding activates transcription in the presence of cAMP. E. coli catabolite activator protein
   1054..1146    -  CDS            lacI (fragment): lac repressor; lacI; The lac repressor binds to the lac operator to inhibit transcription in E. coli. This inhibition can be relieved by adding lactose or isopropyl-β-D-thiogalactopyranoside (IPTG).
   1318..1906    -  rep_origin     ori: high-copy-number ColE1/pMB1/pBR322/pUC origin of replication
   2077..2937    -  CDS            AmpR: β-lactamase; bla; confers resistance to ampicillin, carbenicillin, and related antibiotics
   2938..3042    -  promoter       AmpR promoter: bla
   3101..3153    -  misc_feature   bom (fragment): basis of mobility region from pBR322
   3308..3326    +  enhancer       CMV enhancer (fragment): human cytomegalovirus immediate early enhancer
   3351..3417    +  CDS            small t antigen (fragment): SV40 (simian virus 40) small t antigen
   3424..4602    +  promoter       EF-1α promoter: strong constitutive promoter for human elongation factor EF-1α
   4619..4637    +  promoter       T7 promoter: promoter for bacteriophage T7 RNA polymerase
   4807..6585    +  CDS            PTPN11: PTN11_HUMAN - Also known as PTP2C, SHPTP2. Experimental evidence at protein level: Swiss-Prot protein existence level 1. Acts downstream of various receptor and cytoplasmic protein tyrosine kinases to participate in the signal transduction from the cell surface to the nucleus (PubMed:10655584, PubMed:18559669, PubMed:18829466, PubMed:26742426, PubMed:28074573). Positively regulates MAPK signal transduction pathway (PubMed:28074573). Dephosphorylates GAB1, ARHGAP35 and EGFR (PubMed:28074573). Dephosphorylates ROCK2 at 'Tyr-722' resulting in stimulation of its RhoA binding activity (PubMed:18559
   6586..7542    +  CDS            TurboID: mutant of the E. coli biotin ligase BioID engineered for improved catalytic efficiency (Branon et al., 2018)
   7549..7575    +  CDS            NES: nuclear export signal from the HIV Rev protein (Fischer et al., 1995)
   7607..7831    +  polyA_signal   bGH poly(A) signal: bovine growth hormone polyadenylation signal
   7835..7856    +  promoter       SV40 promoter (fragment): SV40 enhancer and early promoter
   7877..8305    +  rep_origin     f1 ori (sequence partly withheld): f1 bacteriophage origin of replication; arrow indicates direction of (+) strand synthesis
   8319..87      +  promoter       SV40 promoter (across the origin): SV40 enhancer and early promoter
