[The description below was written by a language model from this plasmid's Addgene catalogue record and pLannotate feature annotations shown in this document.]
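Description:
pEF myc-SHP2(T52S)-TurboID is a mammalian expression plasmid of about 8.6 kb built on a pEF backbone for proximity-labeling proteomics with the tyrosine phosphatase SHP2. It is maintained in E. coli as a high-copy plasmid through a ColE1/pUC-type origin and selected with ampicillin via the β-lactamase gene. An f1 phage origin is also present. A second marker cassette places a blasticidin S deaminase gene behind tandem SV40 early and bacterial EM7 promoters and ahead of an SV40 polyadenylation signal, which should allow blasticidin selection of transfected mammalian cells. Short fragments annotated as bleomycin-resistance, lacI, CMV enhancer and SV40 small t sequences appear to be backbone remnants rather than functional parts.

The payload is driven by the strong constitutive human EF-1α promoter, with a T7 promoter just downstream, and terminated by the bovine growth hormone polyadenylation signal. The open reading frame encodes full-length human SHP2 (PTPN11) carrying the T52S substitution, fused directly at its C terminus to TurboID, an engineered high-activity variant of the E. coli biotin ligase. The feature table also annotates an HIV Rev-type nuclear export signal immediately after TurboID, which the catalogue entry does not mention. The construct name indicates an N-terminal myc epitope tag, but the annotation does not call it out separately. In cells supplied with biotin, the fusion biotinylates nearby proteins, which can then be captured and identified by mass spectrometry. According to the associated publication title, such constructs were used to compare the interactomes and localization of pathogenic SHP2 variants.
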