Addgene plasmid #245244: pEF myc-SHP2(T52S)-TurboID
Purpose: Proximity-labeling proteomics with SHP2
Depositing lab: Neel Shah. Depositing organization: Columbia University. Publication: Proximity-labeling proteomics reveals remodeled interactomes and altered localization of pathogenic SHP2 variants. van Vlimmeren AE, Tang LC, Jiang Z, Iyer A, Voleti R, Krismer K, Gaublomme JT, Jovanovic M, Shah NH. bioRxiv [Preprint]. 2025 Mar 21:2025.02.26.640373. doi: 10.1101/2025.02.26.640373. PubMed 40661614.
Backbone
  Vector backbone: pEF
  Vector type: Mammalian Expression
Growth in bacteria
  Bacterial resistance: Ampicillin, 100 μg/mL
  Growth temperature: 37°C
  Growth strain: DH5alpha
  Copy number: High Copy
Gene/Insert
  Gene/Insert name: SHP2 full-length
  Species: H. sapiens (human)
  Mutation: T52S
  Tag / fusion protein: TurboID (C terminal on insert)
  Cloning method: Gibson Cloning
Terms and licenses: Academic/Nonprofit Terms; Industry Terms: Not Available to Industry
How to cite: pEF myc-SHP2(T52S)-TurboID was a gift from Neel Shah (Addgene plasmid # 245244 ; http://n2t.net/addgene:245244 ; RRID:Addgene_245244)
